>Addgene plasmid #162112 | pEpicVector3mC_Puro-T2A-mCherry-StrepTagII-HA-FLAG | addgene full sequence | sequence record 318302 | Addgene NGS Result
GGCTCCGGTGCCCGTCAGTGGGCAGAGCGCACATCGCCCACAGTCCCCGAGAAGTTGGGGGGAGGGGTCG
GCAATTGAACCGGTGCCTAGAGAAGGTGGCGCGGGGTAAACTGGGAAAGTGATGTCGTGTACTGGCTCCG
CCTTTTTCCCGAGGGTGGGGGAGAACCGTATATAAGTGCAGTAGTCGCCGTGAACGTTCTTTTTCGCAAC
GGGTTTGCCGCCAGAACACAGGTAAGTGCCGTGTGTGGTTCCCGCGGGCCTGGCCTCTTTACGGGTTATG
GCCCTTGCGTGCCTTGAATTACTTCCACCTGGCTGCAGTACGTGATTCTTGATCCCGAGCTTCGGGTTGG
AAGTGGGTGGGAGAGTTCGAGGCCTTGCGCTTAAGGAGCCCCTTCGCCTCGTGCTTGAGTTGAGGCCTGG
CCTGGGCGCTGGGGCCGCCGCGTGCGAATCTGGTGGCACCTTCGCGCCTGTCTCGCTGCTTTCGATAAGT
CTCTAGCCATTTAAAATTTTTGATGACCTGCTGCGACGCTTTTTTTCTGGCAAGATAGTCTTGTAAATGC
GGGCCAAGATCTGCACACTGGTATTTCGGTTTTTGGGGCCGCGGGCGGCGACGGGGCCCGTGCGTCCCAG
CGCACATGTTCGGCGAGGCGGGGCCTGCGAGCGCGGCCACCGAGAATCGGACGGGGGTAGTCTCAAGCTG
GCCGGCCTGCTCTGGTGCCTGGTCTCGCGCCGCCGTGTATCGCCCCGCCCTGGGCGGCAAGGCTGGCCCG
GTCGGCACCAGTTGCGTGAGCGGAAAGATGGCCGCTTCCCGGCCCTGCTGCAGGGAGCTCAAAATGGAGG
ACGCGGCGCTCGGGAGAGCGGGCGGGTGAGTCACCCACACAAAGGAAAAGGGCCTTTCCGTCCTCAGCCG
TCGCTTCATGTGACTCCACGGAGTACCGGGCGCCGTCCAGGCACCTCGATTAGTTCTCGAGCTTTTGGAG
TACGTCGTCTTTAGGTTGGGGGGAGGGGTTTTATGCGATGGAGTTTCCCCACACTGAGTGGGTGGAGACT
GAAGTTAGGCCAGCTTGGCACTTGATGTAATTCTCCTTGGAATTTGCCCTTTTTGAGTTTGGATCTTGGT
TCATTCTCAAGCCTCAGACAGTGGTTCAAAGTTTTTTTCTTCCATTTCAGGTGTCGTGACAAGTTTGTAC
AAAAAAGCAGGCTGCCACCATGACCGAGTACAAGCCCACGGTGCGCCTCGCCACCCGCGACGACGTCCCC
AGGGCCGTACGCACCCTCGCCGCCGCGTTCGCCGACTACCCCGCCACGCGCCACACCGTCGATCCGGACC
GCCACATCGAGCGGGTCACCGAGCTGCAAGAACTCTTCCTCACGCGCGTCGGGCTCGACATCGGCAAGGT
GTGGGTCGCGGACGACGGCGCCGCGGTGGCGGTCTGGACCACGCCGGAGAGCGTCGAAGCGGGGGCGGTG
TTCGCCGAGATCGGCCCGCGCATGGCCGAGTTGAGCGGTTCCCGGCTGGCCGCGCAGCAACAGATGGAAG
GCCTCCTGGCGCCGCACCGGCCCAAGGAGCCCGCGTGGTTCCTGGCCACCGTCGGCGTCTCGCCCGACCA
CCAGGGCAAGGGTCTGGGCAGCGCCGTCGTGCTCCCCGGAGTGGAGGCGGCCGAGCGCGCCGGGGTGCCC
GCCTTCCTGGAGACCTCCGCGCCCCGCAACCTCCCCTTCTACGAGCGGCTCGGCTTCACCGTCACCGCCG
ACGTCGAGGTGCCCGAAGGACCGCGCACCTGGTGCATGACCCGCAAGCCCGGTGCCGGAAGCGGAGAGGG
CAGGGGAAGTCTTCTAACATGCGGGGACGTGGAGGAAAATCCCGGCCCCATGGTGAGCAAGGGCGAGGAG
GATAACATGGCCATCATCAAGGAGTTCATGCGCTTCAAGGTGCACATGGAGGGCTCCGTGAACGGCCACG
AGTTCGAGATCGAGGGCGAGGGCGAGGGCCGCCCCTACGAGGGCACCCAGACCGCCAAGCTGAAGGTGAC
CAAGGGTGGCCCCCTGCCCTTCGCCTGGGACATCCTGTCCCCTCAGTTCATGTACGGCTCCAAGGCCTAC
GTGAAGCACCCCGCCGACATCCCCGACTACTTGAAGCTGTCCTTCCCCGAGGGCTTCAAGTGGGAGCGCG
TGATGAACTTCGAGGACGGCGGCGTGGTGACCGTGACCCAGGACTCCTCCCTGCAGGACGGCGAGTTCAT
CTACAAGGTGAAGCTGCGCGGCACCAACTTCCCCTCCGACGGCCCCGTAATGCAGAAGAAGACCATGGGC
TGGGAGGCCTCCTCCGAGCGGATGTACCCCGAGGACGGCGCCCTGAAGGGCGAGATCAAGCAGAGGCTGA
AGCTGAAGGACGGCGGCCACTACGACGCTGAGGTCAAGACCACCTACAAGGCCAAGAAGCCCGTGCAGCT
GCCCGGCGCCTACAACGTCAACATCAAGTTGGACATCACCTCCCACAACGAGGACTACACCATCGTGGAA
CAGTACGAACGCGCCGAGGGCCGCCACTCCACCGGCGGCATGGACGAGCTGTACAAGGGTGGCAGCGGCG
GCGGCGGCTCTGGCGGCAACTGGAGCCACCCCCAGTTCGAGAAGTACCCCTACGACGTGCCCGACTACGC
CGACTACAAAGACGATGACGACAAGTAAACCCAGCTTTCTTGTACAAAGTGGTGATAATCGAATTCCGAT
AATCAACCTCTGGATTACAAAATTTGTGAAAGATTGACTGGTATTCTTAACTATGTTGCTCCTTTTACGC
TATGTGGATACGCTGCTTTAATGCCTTTGTATCATGCTATTGCTTCCCGTATGGCTTTCATTTTCTCCTC
CTTGTATAAATCCTGGTTGCTGTCTCTTTATGAGGAGTTGTGGCCCGTTGTCAGGCAACGTGGCGTGGTG
TGCACTGTGTTTGCTGACGCAACCCCCACTGGTTGGGGCATTGCCACCACCTGTCAGCTCCTTTCCGGGA
CTTTCGCTTTCCCCCTCCCTATTGCCACGGCGGAACTCATCGCCGCCTGCCTTGCCCGCTGCTGGACAGG
GGCTCGGCTGTTGGGCACTGACAATTCCGTGGTGTTGTCGGGGAAGCTGACGTCCTTTCCATGGCTGCTC
GCCTGTGTTGCCACCTGGATTCTGCGCGGGACGTCCTTCTGCTACGTCCCTTCGGCCCTCAATCCAGCGG
ACCTTCCTTCCCGCGGCCTGCTGCCGGCTCTGCGGCCTCTTCCGCGTCTTCGCCTTCGCCCTCAGACGAG
TCGGATCTCCCTTTGGGCCGCCTCCCCGCATCGGGAATTCCCGCGGTTCGCTTTAAGACCAATGACTTAC
AAGGCAGCTGTAGATCTTAGCCACTTTTTAAAAGAAAAGGGGGGACTGGAAGGGCTAATTCACTCCCAAC
GAAGACAAGATCTGCTTTTTGCTTGTACTGGGTCTCTCTGGTTAGACCAGATCTGAGCCTGGGAGCTCTC
TGGCTAACTAGGGAACCCACTGCTTAAGCCTCAATAAAGCTTGCCTTGAGTGCTTCAAGTAGTGTGTGCC
CGTCTGTTGTGTGACTCTGGTAACTAGAGATCCCTCAGACCCTTTTAGTCAGTGTGGAAAATCTCTAGCA
GTAGTAGTTCATGTCATCTTATTATTCAGTATTTATAACTTGCAAAGAAATGAATATCAGAGAGTGAGAG
GAACTTGTTTATTGCAGCTTATAATGGTTACAAATAAAGCAATAGCATCACAAATTTCACAAATAAAGCA
TTTTTTTCACTGCATTCTAGTTGTGGTTTGTCCAAACTCATCAATGTATCTTATCATGTCTGGCTCTAGC
TATCCCGCCCCTAACTCCGCCCATCCCGCCCCTAACTCCGCCCAGTTCCGCCCATTCTCCGCCCCATGGC
TGACTAATTTTTTTTATTTATGCAGAGGCCGAGGCCGCCTCGGCCTCTGAGCTATTCCAGAAGTAGTGAG
GAGGCTTTTTTGGAGGCCTAGGGACGTACCCAATTCGCCCTATAGTGAGTCGTATTACGCGCGCTCACTG
GCCGTCGTTTTACAACGTCGTGACTGGGAAAACCCTGGCGTTACCCAACTTAATCGCCTTGCAGCACATC
CCCCTTTCGCCAGCTGGCGTAATAGCGAAGAGGCCCGCACCGATCGCCCTTCCCAACAGTTGCGCAGCCT
GAATGGCGAATGGG
[124 nt withheld, positions 4215-4338]
C
[91 nt withheld, positions 4340-4430]
A
[49 nt withheld, positions 4432-4480]
CCTTTGACGTTGGAGTCCACGTTCTTT
[37 nt withheld, positions 4508-4544]
ACCCTATCTCGGTCTATTCTTTTGATTTATAAGGGATTTTGCCGATTTCGGCCTATTGGTTAAAAAATGA
GCTGATTTAACAAAAATTTAACGCGAATTTTAACAAAATATTAACGCTTACAATTTAGGTGGCACTTTTC
GGGGAAATGTGCGCGGAACCCCTATTTGTTTATTTTTCTAAATACATTCAAATATGTATCCGCTCATGAG
ACAATAACCCTGATAAATGCTTCAATAATATTGAAAAAGGAAGAGTATGAGTATTCAACATTTCCGTGTC
GCCCTTATTCCCTTTTTTGCGGCATTTTGCCTTCCTGTTTTTGCTCACCCAGAAACGCTGGTGAAAGTAA
AAGATGCTGAAGATCAGTTGGGTGCACGAGTGGGTTACATCGAACTGGATCTCAACAGCGGTAAGATCCT
TGAGAGTTTTCGCCCCGAAGAACGTTTTCCAATGATGAGCACTTTTAAAGTTCTGCTATGTGGCGCGGTA
TTATCCCGTATTGACGCCGGGCAAGAGCAACTCGGTCGCCGCATACACTATTCTCAGAATGACTTGGTTG
AGTACTCACCAGTCACAGAAAAGCATCTTACGGATGGCATGACAGTAAGAGAATTATGCAGTGCTGCCAT
AACCATGAGTGATAACACTGCGGCCAACTTACTTCTGACAACGATCGGAGGACCGAAGGAGCTAACCGCT
TTTTTGCACAACATGGGGGATCATGTAACTCGCCTTGATCGTTGGGAACCGGAGCTGAATGAAGCCATAC
CAAACGACGAGCGTGACACCACGATGCCTGTAGCAATGGCAACAACGTTGCGCAAACTATTAACTGGCGA
ACTACTTACTCTAGCTTCCCGGCAACAATTAATAGACTGGATGGAGGCGGATAAAGTTGCAGGACCACTT
CTGCGCTCGGCCCTTCCGGCTGGCTGGTTTATTGCTGATAAATCTGGAGCCGGTGAGCGTGGGTCTCGCG
GTATCATTGCAGCACTGGGGCCAGATGGTAAGCCCTCCCGTATCGTAGTTATCTACACGACGGGGAGTCA
GGCAACTATGGATGAACGAAATAGACAGATCGCTGAGATAGGTGCCTCACTGATTAAGCATTGGTAACTG
TCAGACCAAGTTTACTCATATATACTTTAGATTGATTTAAAACTTCATTTTTAATTTAAAAGGATCTAGG
TGAAGATCCTTTTTGATAATCTCATGACCAAAATCCCTTAACGTGAGTTTTCGTTCCACTGAGCGTCAGA
CCCCGTAGAAAAGATCAAAGGATCTTCTTGAGATCCTTTTTTTCTGCGCGTAATCTGCTGCTTGCAAACA
AAAAAACCACCGCTACCAGCGGTGGTTTGTTTGCCGGATCAAGAGCTACCAACTCTTTTTCCGAAGGTAA
CTGGCTTCAGCAGAGCGCAGATACCAAATACTGTTCTTCTAGTGTAGCCGTAGTTAGGCCACCACTTCAA
GAACTCTGTAGCACCGCCTACATACCTCGCTCTGCTAATCCTGTTACCAGTGGCTGCTGCCAGTGGCGAT
AAGTCGTGTCTTACCGGGTTGGACTCAAGACGATAGTTACCGGATAAGGCGCAGCGGTCGGGCTGAACGG
GGGGTTCGTGCACACAGCCCAGCTTGGAGCGAACGACCTACACCGAACTGAGATACCTACAGCGTGAGCT
ATGAGAAAGCGCCACGCTTCCCGAAGAGAGAAAGGCGGACAGGTATCCGGTAAGCGGCAGGGTCGGAACA
GGAGAGCGCACGAGGGAGCTTCCAGGGGGAAACGCCTGGTATCTTTATAGTCCTGTCGGGTTTCGCCACC
TCTGACTTGAGCGTCGATTTTTGTGATGCTCGTCAGGGGGGCGGAGCCTATGGAAAAACGCCAGCAACGC
GGCCTTTTTACGGTTCCTGGCCTTTTGCTGGCCTTTTGCTCACATGTTCTTTCCTGCGTTATCCCCTGAT
TCTGTGGATAACCGTATTACCGCCTTTGAGTGAGCTGATACCGCTCGCCGCAGCCGAACGACCGAGCGCA
GCGAGTCAGTGAGCGAGGAAGCGGAAGAGCGCCCAATACGCAAACCGCCTCTCCCCGCGCGTTGGCCGAT
TCATTAATGCAGCTGGCACGACAGGTTTCCCGACTGGAAAGCGGGCAGTGAGCGCAACGCAATTAATGTG
AGTTAGCTCACTCATTAGGCACCCCAGGCTTTACACTTTATGCTTCCGGCTCGTATGTTGTGTGGAATTG
TGAGCGGATAACAATTTCACACAGGAAACAGCTATGACCATGATTACGCCAAGCGCGCAATTAACCCTCA
CTAAAGGGAACAAAAGCTGGAGCTGCAAGCTTAATGTAGTCTTATGCAATACTCTTGTAGTCTTGCAACA
TGGTAACGATGAGTTAGCAACATGCCTTACAAGGAGAGAAAAAGCACCGTGCATGCCGATTGGTGGAAGT
AAGGTGGTACGATCGTGCCTTATTAGGAAGGCAACAGACGGGTCTGACATGGATTGGACGAACCACTGAA
TTGCCGCATTGCAGAGATATTGTATTTAAGTGCCTAGCTCGATACATAAACGGGTCTCTCTGGTTAGACC
AGATCTGAGCCTGGGAGCTCTCTGGCTAACTAGGGAACCCACTGCTTAAGCCTCAATAAAGCTTGCCTTG
AGTGCTTCAAGTAGTGTGTGCCCGTCTGTTGTGTGACTCTGGTAACTAGAGATCCCTCAGACCCTTTTAG
TCAGTGTGGAAAATCTCTAGCAGTGGCGCCCGAACAGGGACTTGAAAGCGAAAGGGAAACCAGAGGAGCT
CTCTCGACGCAGGACTCGGCTTGCTGAAGCGCGCACGGCAAGAGGCGAGGGGCGGCGACTGGTGAGTACG
CCAAAAATTTTGACTAGCGGAGGCTAGAAGGAGAGAGATGGGTGCGAGAGCGTCAGTATTAAGCGGGGGA
GAATTAGATCGCGATGGGAAAAAATTCGGTTAAGGCCAGGGGGAAAGAAAAAATATAAATTAAAACATAT
AGTATGGGCAAGCAGGGAGCTAGAACGATTCGCAGTTAATCCTGGCCTGTTAGAAACATCAGAAGGCTGT
AGACAAATACTGGGACAGCTACAACCATCCCTTCAGACAGGATCAGAAGAACTTAGATCATTATATAATA
CAGTAGCAACCCTCTATTGTGTGCATCAAAGGATAGAGATAAAAGACACCAAGGAAGCTTTAGACAAGAT
AGAGGAAGAGCAAAACAAAAGTAAGACCACCGCACAGCAAGCGGCCGCTGATCTTCAGACCTGGAGGAGG
AGATATGAGGGACAATTGGAGAAGTGAATTATATAAATATAAAGTAGTAAAAATTGAACCATTAGGAGTA
GCACCCACCAAGGCAAAGAGAAGAGTGGTGCAGAGAGAAAAAAGAGCAGTGGGAATAGGAGCTTTGTTCC
TTGGGTTCTTGGGAGCAGCAGGAAGCACTATGGGCGCAGCGTCAATGACGCTGACGGTACAGGCCAGACA
ATTATTGTCTGGTATAGTGCAGCAGCAGAACAATTTGCTGAGGGCTATTGAGGCGCAACAGCATCTGTTG
CAACTCACAGTCTGGGGCATCAAGCAGCTCCAGGCAAGAATCCTGGCTGTGGAAAGATACCTAAAGGATC
AACAGCTCCTGGGGATTTGGGGTTGCTCTGGAAAACTCATTTGCACCACTGCTGTGCCTTGGAATGCTAG
TTGGAGTAATAAATCTCTGGAACAGATTTGGAATCACACGACCTGGATGGAGTGGGACAGAGAAATTAAC
AATTACACAAGCTTAATACACTCCTTAATTGAAGAATCGCAAAACCAGCAAGAAAAGAATGAACAAGAAT
TATTGGAATTAGATAAATGGGCAAGTTTGTGGAATTGGTTTAACATAACAAATTGGCTGTGGTATATAAA
ATTATTCATAATGATAGTAGGAGGCTTGGTAGGTTTAAGAATAGTTTTTGCTGTACTTTCTATAGTGAAT
AGAGTTAGGCAGGGATATTCACCATTATCGTTTCAGACCCACCTCCCAACCCCGAGGGGACCCGACAGGC
CCGAAGGAATAGAAGAAGAAGGTGGAGAGAGAGACAGAGACAGATCCATTCGATTAGTGAACGGATCTCG
ACGGTATCGCTAGCTTTTAAAAGAAAAGGGGGGATTGGGGGGTACAGTGCAGGGGAAAGAATAGTAGACA
TAATAGCAACAGACATACAAACTAAAGAATTACAAAAACAAATTACAAAAATTCAAAATTTTACTAGTGA
TTATCGGATCAACTTTGTATAGAAAAGTTG
Features (pLannotate 1.2.2; 32 found; start..end, strand, type, name):
     20..231     +  promoter       EF-1α core promoter: core promoter for human elongation factor EF-1α
    232..341     +  intron         EF-1α intron A (fragment): intron upstream of the start codon of human EF-1α
    967..1170    +  intron         EF-1α intron A: truncated intron upstream of the start codon of human EF-1α
   1179..1203    +  protein_bind   attB1: mutant version of attB; recombination site for the Gateway® BP reaction BP Clonase™
   1210..1806    +  CDS            PuroR (fragment): puromycin N-acetyltransferase; pac from Streptomyces; confers resistance to puromycin
   1816..1869    +  CDS            T2A: 2A peptide from Thosea asigna virus capsid protein Eukaryotic ribosomes fail to insert a peptide bond between the Gly and Pro residues, yielding separate polypeptides.
   1870..2577    +  CDS            mCherry: mCherry is a basic (constitutively fluorescent) red fluorescent protein published in 2004, derived from Discosoma sp.. It is reported to be a very rapidly-maturing monomer with low acid sensitivity.
   2689..2713    -  protein_bind   attB2: mutant version of attB; recombination site for the Gateway® BP reaction BP Clonase™
   2731..3319    +  misc_feature   WPRE: woodchuck hepatitis virus posttranscriptional regulatory element
   3386..3405    +  misc_feature   cPPT/CTS (fragment): central polypurine tract and central termination sequence of HIV-1
   3407..3640    +  LTR            3' LTR (ΔU3): self-inactivating 3' long terminal repeat (LTR) from HIV-1
   3712..3833    +  polyA_signal   SV40 poly(A) signal: SV40 polyadenylation signal
   3873..4008    +  rep_origin     SV40 ori: SV40 origin of replication
   4029..4047    -  promoter       T7 promoter: promoter for bacteriophage T7 RNA polymerase
   4055..4210    +  CDS            lacZα (fragment): LacZα fragment of β-galactosidase; lacZ fragment
   4215..4643    +  rep_origin     f1 ori (sequence partly withheld): f1 bacteriophage origin of replication; arrow indicates direction of (+) strand synthesis
   4696..4800    +  promoter       AmpR promoter: bla
   4801..5661    +  CDS            AmpR: β-lactamase; bla; confers resistance to ampicillin, carbenicillin, and related antibiotics
   5832..6420    +  rep_origin     ori: high-copy-number ColE1/pMB1/pBR322/pUC origin of replication
   6603..6695    +  CDS            lacI (fragment): lac repressor; lacI; The lac repressor binds to the lac operator to inhibit transcription in E. coli. This inhibition can be relieved by adding lactose or isopropyl-β-D-thiogalactopyranoside (IPTG).
   6708..6729    +  protein_bind   CAP binding site: CAP binding activates transcription in the presence of cAMP. E. coli catabolite activator protein
   6744..6774    +  promoter       lac promoter: promoter for the E. coli lac operon
   6782..6798    +  protein_bind   lac operator: The lac repressor binds to the lac operator to inhibit transcription in E. coli. This inhibition can be relieved by adding lactose or isopropyl-β-D-thiogalactopyranoside (IPTG). lac repressor encoded by lacI
   6843..6861    +  promoter       T3 promoter: promoter for bacteriophage T3 RNA polymerase
   6889..7115    +  promoter       RSV promoter: Rous sarcoma virus enhancer/promoter
   7116..7296    +  LTR            5' LTR (truncated): truncated 5' long terminal repeat (LTR) from HIV-1
   7343..7468    +  misc_feature   HIV-1 Ψ: packaging signal of human immunodeficiency virus type 1
   7452..7815    +  CDS            HIV-1 gag (fragment): gag protein from human immunodeficiency virus 1; gag
   7961..8194    +  misc_feature   RRE: The Rev response element (RRE) of HIV-1 allows for Rev-dependent mRNA export from the nucleus to the cytoplasm.
   8571..8671    +  CDS            Rev (fragment): human immunodeficiency virus 1 (HIV-1) Rev protein; rev; enhances nuclear export of unspliced and incompletely spliced viral mRNAs
   8689..8806    +  misc_feature   cPPT/CTS: central polypurine tract and central termination sequence of HIV-1
   8824..8844    +  protein_bind   attB4: mutant version of attB; core recombination site for the Gateway® BP reaction BP Clonase™
