[The description below was written by a language model from this plasmid's Addgene catalogue record and pLannotate feature annotations shown in this document.]
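Description:
pEpicVector3mC_Puro-T2A-mCherry-StrepTagII-HA-FLAG is a third-generation-style, self-inactivating HIV-1 lentiviral transfer plasmid built on a commercial pLV backbone. It is propagated in E. coli through a high-copy ColE1/pUC origin with ampicillin selection (AmpR), and also carries an f1 origin, an SV40 origin and remnants of lac/T7/T3 cloning sequences in the backbone. The viral portion consists of an RSV promoter driving a truncated 5' LTR, the Ψ packaging signal with a partial gag fragment, the Rev response element, the cPPT/CTS, a WPRE and a ΔU3 3' LTR followed by an SV40 polyadenylation signal. Genomic RNA is therefore produced independently of Tat, exported in a Rev-dependent way and packaged. After integration the LTR promoter activity is lost.

The payload is a single synthetic open reading frame driven by the human EF1A promoter with its intron, flanked by Gateway attB sites left from assembly. It encodes puromycin N-acetyltransferase, a T2A ribosome-skipping peptide and mCherry, so transduced mammalian cells make the resistance enzyme and the red fluorescent protein as separate polypeptides from one transcript. According to the catalogue record, mCherry carries StrepTagII, HA and FLAG epitopes in tandem at its C-terminus. These tags are not annotated individually in the feature table, but an unannotated stretch between the mCherry coding sequence and attB2 is consistent with their position.

The three-tag combination acts as a protein-level barcode, and this plasmid is one of a set of twenty mCherry-tagged combinations. The set was made for spatial epitope barcoding, in which cell clones labelled with different combinations are distinguished by antibody-based imaging, for example to follow clonal patches within tumours.
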