Addgene plasmid #162112: pEpicVector3mC_Puro-T2A-mCherry-StrepTagII-HA-FLAG
Purpose: mCherry linked to 3 tags on the C-terminus as barcodes. Puromycin resistant.
Depositing lab: Julien Sage. Depositing organization: Stanford University. Publication: Spatial epitope barcoding reveals clonal tumor patch behaviors. Rovira-Clave X, Drainas AP, Jiang S, Bai Y, Baron M, Zhu B, Dallas AE, Lee MC, Chu TP, Holzem A, Ayyagari R, Bhattacharya D, McCaffrey EF, Greenwald NF, Markovic M, Coles GL, Angelo M, Bassik MC, Sage J, Nolan GP. Cancer Cell. 2022 Nov 14;40(11):1423-1439.e11. doi: 10.1016/j.ccell.2022.09.014. Epub 2022 Oct 13. PubMed 36240778.
Backbone
  Vector backbone: pLV
  Backbone manufacturer: Vectorbuilder
  Vector type: Lentiviral
  Selectable markers: Puromycin
Growth in bacteria
  Bacterial resistance: Ampicillin, 100 μg/mL
  Growth temperature: 37°C
  Growth strain: NEB Stable
  Copy number: High Copy
Gene/Insert
  Gene/Insert name: Puromycin resistant; mCherry linked to StrepTagII-HA-FLAG (alt name: mC-3-SHF)
  Species: Synthetic
  Mutation: WT
  Promoter: EF1A
  Tag / fusion protein: StrepTagII-HA-FLAG (C terminal on insert)
  Cloning method: Unknown
  Sequencing primers: 3′ aaaggagctgacaggtggtg
Terms and licenses: Academic/Nonprofit Terms; Industry Terms: Not Available to Industry
Depositor comments: #14 out of 20 mCherry tagged combinations . Please visit https://doi.org/10.1101/2021.06.29.449991 for bioRxiv preprint.
How to cite: pEpicVector3mC_Puro-T2A-mCherry-StrepTagII-HA-FLAG was a gift from Julien Sage (Addgene plasmid # 162112 ; http://n2t.net/addgene:162112 ; RRID:Addgene_162112)
